Addgene plasmid #221253: pMSCV-FKBP-TRIF(trunc 1-143)
Purpose: Expression of TRIF truncation 7 (144-222) in mammalian cells by retroviral transduction
Depositing lab: Jonathan Kagan. Depositing organization: Boston Children's Hospital. Publication: pLxIS-containing domains are biochemically flexible regulators of interferons and metabolism. Landau LM, Chaudhary N, Tien YC, Rogozinska M, Joshi S, Yao C, Crowley J, Hullahalli K, Campbell IW, Waldor MK, Haigis M, Kagan JC. Mol Cell. 2024 Jul 11;84(13):2436-2454.e10. doi: 10.1016/j.molcel.2024.05.030. Epub 2024 Jun 25. PubMed 38925114.
Backbone
  Vector backbone: pMSCV-IRES-GFP
  Vector type: Retroviral
Growth in bacteria
  Bacterial resistance: Ampicillin, 100 μg/mL
  Growth temperature: 37°C
  Growth strain: NEB Stable
  Copy number: High Copy
Gene/Insert
  Gene/Insert name: TRIF truncation 7 (144-222)
  Species: M. musculus (mouse)
  Entrez Gene: Ticam1 (a.k.a. TICAM-1, TRIF)
  Tag / fusion protein: 3xFLAG-4xFKBP (N terminal on insert)
  Cloning method: Restriction Enzyme; 5′ cloning site BglII (not destroyed); 3′ cloning site NotI (not destroyed)
Terms and licenses: Academic/Nonprofit Terms; Industry Terms: Not Available to Industry
How to cite: pMSCV-FKBP-TRIF(trunc 1-143) was a gift from Jonathan Kagan (Addgene plasmid # 221253 ; http://n2t.net/addgene:221253 ; RRID:Addgene_221253)
