[The description below was written by a language model from this plasmid's Addgene catalogue record and pLannotate feature annotations shown in this document.]
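Description:
pMSCV-FKBP-TRIF(trunc 1-143) is a gammaretroviral expression plasmid built on the pMSCV-IRES-GFP backbone for delivering a fragment of mouse TRIF (Ticam1) into mammalian cells by retroviral transduction. In bacteria it is maintained through a high-copy ColE1/pUC-type origin and selected with ampicillin via the β-lactamase gene. The annotated lac, rop, bom, lacZα and tetracycline-resistance pieces are only non-functional remnants of earlier cloning vectors. The viral portion consists of murine embryonic stem cell virus 5′ and 3′ LTRs flanking the Ψ packaging signal and a truncated gag region lacking its start codon. Because the viral structural and enzymatic genes are absent, they must be supplied in trans by a packaging system. The 5′ LTR drives transcription of the packaged genomic RNA and, after integration, of the payload.

The insert, cloned between BglII and NotI sites, encodes TRIF residues 144–222 ("truncation 7"), so the "trunc 1-143" in the name evidently refers to the deleted N-terminal residues. It is fused at its N terminus to a 3xFLAG epitope and four tandem FKBP domains. The automated annotation labels only part of this array (one FLAG fragment, one FKBP12 unit and a homology hit to a fungal FKBP), most likely reflecting the repetitive sequence rather than a different design. FKBP repeats are generally used to induce oligomerisation with a bivalent chemical dimeriser, though the record does not describe this use. Downstream, an EMCV IRES allows EGFP to be translated from the same transcript, marking transduced cells. The construct belongs to a truncation series from a study of pLxIS-containing domains in interferon and metabolic regulation.
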