Features (pLannotate 1.2.2; 23 found; start..end, strand, type, name):
     61..81      +  CDS            FLAG (fragment): FLAG® epitope tag, followed by an enterokinase cleavage site
    784..1068    +  CDS            FPR2 (fragment): FKBP2_CRYNB - Protein inferred from homology: Swiss-Prot protein existence level 3. PPIases accelerate the folding of proteins. It catalyzes the cis-trans isomerization of proline imidic peptide bonds in oligopeptides (By similarity). From Cryptococcus neoformans var. neoformans serotype D (strain B-3501A) (Filobasidiella neoformans).
   1063..1383    +  CDS            FKBP1A: FKB1A_HUMAN - Also known as FKBP1, FKBP12. Experimental evidence at protein level: Swiss-Prot protein existence level 1. Keeps in an inactive conformation TGFBR1, the TGF-beta type I serine/threonine kinase receptor, preventing TGF-beta receptor activation in absence of ligand. Recruits SMAD7 to ACVR1B which prevents the association of SMAD2 and SMAD3 with the activin receptor complex, thereby blocking the activin signal. May modulate the RYR1 calcium channel activity. PPIases accelerate the folding of proteins. It catalyzes the cis-trans isomerization of proline imidic peptide bonds in oligop
   1360..1638    +  CDS            Ticam1 (fragment): TCAM1_MOUSE - Also known as Trif. Experimental evidence at protein level: Swiss-Prot protein existence level 1. Involved in innate immunity against invading pathogens. Adapter used by TLR3, TLR4 (through TICAM2) and TLR5 to mediate NF- kappa-B and interferon-regulatory factor (IRF) activation, and to induce apoptosis (PubMed:12855817, PubMed:16002681, PubMed:21703541). Ligand binding to these receptors results in TRIF recruitment through its TIR domain (PubMed:12855817, PubMed:16002681, PubMed:21703541). Distinct protein-interaction motifs allow recruitment of the effector proteins TBK1, TRAF6
   1661..1694    -  misc_feature   MCS (fragment): pBluescript multiple cloning site
   1796..2258    +  misc_feature   IRES: internal ribosome entry site (IRES) of the encephalomyocarditis virus (EMCV)
   2272..2991    +  CDS            EGFP: the original enhanced GFP (Yang et al., 1996) mammalian codon-optimized
   3053..3567    +  LTR            3' LTR: 3' long terminal repeat from murine embryonic stem cell virus
   3729..3745    -  protein_bind   lac operator: The lac repressor binds to the lac operator to inhibit transcription in E. coli. This inhibition can be relieved by adding lactose or isopropyl-β-D-thiogalactopyranoside (IPTG). lac repressor encoded by lacI
   3753..3783    -  promoter       lac promoter: promoter for the E. coli lac operon
   3798..3819    -  protein_bind   CAP binding site: CAP binding activates transcription in the presence of cAMP. E. coli catabolite activator protein
   3832..3924    -  CDS            lacI (fragment): lac repressor; lacI; The lac repressor binds to the lac operator to inhibit transcription in E. coli. This inhibition can be relieved by adding lactose or isopropyl-β-D-thiogalactopyranoside (IPTG).
   4107..4695    -  rep_origin     ori: high-copy-number ColE1/pMB1/pBR322/pUC origin of replication
   4866..5726    -  CDS            AmpR: β-lactamase; bla; confers resistance to ampicillin, carbenicillin, and related antibiotics
   5727..5831    -  promoter       AmpR promoter: bla
   5926..5961    +  CDS            rop (fragment): Rop protein, which maintains plasmids at low copy number; rop
   6063..6162    +  misc_feature   bom (fragment): basis of mobility region from pBR322
   6168..6317    -  CDS            lacZα (fragment): LacZα fragment of β-galactosidase; lacZ fragment
   6317..6518    -  CDS            TcR (fragment): tetracycline efflux protein; tet; confers resistance to tetracycline
   6519..6617    +  CDS            env (fragment): murine leukemia virus gPr80 envelope polyprotein precursor; env; proteolytically cleaved into gp70SU and p15TM subunits
   6659..7175    +  LTR            5' LTR: 5' long terminal repeat from murine embryonic stem cell virus
   7239..7580    +  misc_feature   MESV Ψ: packaging signal of murine embryonic stem cell virus
   7647..8063    +  CDS            gag (truncated): truncated Moloney murine leukemia virus (MMLV) gag gene lacking the start codon
>Addgene plasmid #221253 | pMSCV-FKBP-TRIF(trunc 1-143) | addgene full sequence | sequence record 438508 | Addgene NGS Result
AGATCTGCCACCATGGACTACAAGGATCACGACGGTGATTACAAGGACCACGACATCGACTACAAGGACG
ACGACGACAAGGGCGTTCAAGTAGAAACAATATCTCCAGGAGACGGGCGTACATTTCCTAAGCGTGGCCA
AACTTGCGTAGTCCATTATACCGGCATGCTGGAGGACGGTAAGAAGGTCGATAGCTCTAGAGACCGTAAC
AAACCTTTCAAATTTATGCTGGGGAAACAGGAGGTTATCCGTGGTTGGGAGGAAGGCGTGGCCCAAATGT
CCGTTGGGCAGCGTGCTAAGTTAACCATCTCGCCAGATTACGCATATGGGGCTACAGGCCATCCTGGGAT
CATTCCCCCGCATGCGACACTTGTGTTTGATGTAGAGCTGTTGAAGTTGGAGACGCGGGGAGTTCAAGTC
GAAACGATTTCACCAGGTGATGGACGCACCTTTCCTAAACGGGGACAAACGTGCGTCGTGCATTACACCG
GTATGCTGGAAGACGGCAAGAAAGTCGATTCAAGCCGCGATAGAAATAAACCCTTCAAATTCATGCTTGG
AAAACAGGAAGTAATACGCGGATGGGAAGAGGGTGTGGCGCAAATGTCTGTCGGGCAAAGAGCTAAACTG
ACAATAAGTCCTGATTACGCGTACGGTGCGACTGGGCACCCTGGTATCATTCCGCCGCACGCGACACTTG
TCTTCGACGTCGAGTTACTTAAGCTTGAGACGCGGGGGGTGCAGGTAGAGACTATTTCGCCCGGTGACGG
AAGAACTTTCCCAAAGCGGGGACAGACCTGTGTTGTCCACTACACTGGGATGTTGGAGGATGGTAAGAAA
GTTGACTCAAGTCGTGATCGCAACAAACCCTTTAAGTTTATGCTTGGGAAGCAGGAAGTCATCAGAGGTT
GGGAAGAAGGCGTAGCTCAGATGTCAGTGGGACAACGGGCCAAATTAACCATCAGTCCAGACTACGCCTA
CGGAGCCACCGGTCACCCAGGGATCATACCACCTCACGCAACCTTAGTGTTCGATGTGGAACTTTTAAAG
TTAGAGACGCGCGGTGTACAAGTGGAAACAATCAGTCCAGGGGATGGGAGAACATTCCCCAAAAGAGGCC
AGACGTGTGTCGTGCACTATACGGGGATGTTAGAAGATGGGAAAAAGGTCGATTCGTCACGCGACCGCAA
CAAACCGTTTAAATTCATGTTGGGAAAGCAGGAGGTGATTCGCGGCTGGGAGGAAGGTGTGGCACAGATG
AGCGTGGGCCAGAGAGCAAAACTGACTATCTCTCCTGATTATGCCTACGGCGCGACGGGCCACCCTGGCA
TAATTCCACCCCACGCTACCCTGGTATTCGATGTCGAGCTTCTGAAGCTTGAGGGTGCTGGGGCTGGGGC
TTGTAGCTCAGATATCAAGGGAGACCCCTCCGGGTTTCAGCCACTTCACTCTCACCAGGGTTCACTTCAA
CCACCTAGTGCCTCCCCTGCAGTCACTCGGAGCCAGCCCAGACCCATTGACACCCCCGACTGGTCCTGGG
GACATACTCTCCATTCCACCAATTCCACTGCTAGCCTCGCTTCCCACCTTGAAATATCACAGTCCCCCAC
ACTTGCCTTTCTGAGTTCTCATCACGGATGATAAGCGGCCGCGTTTAAACGTCGACGGTATCGATAAGCT
TGATATCGAATTCCGCCCCCCCCCCTAACGTTACTGGCCGAAGCCGCTTGGAATAAGGCCGGTGTGCGTT
TGTCTATATGTTATTTTCCACCATATTGCCGTCTTTTGGCAATGTGAGGGCCCGGAAACCTGGCCCTGTC
TTCTTGACGAGCATTCCTAGGGGTCTTTCCCCTCTCGCCAAAGGAATGCAAGGTCTGTTGAATGTCGTGA
AGGAAGCAGTTCCTCTGGAAGCTTCTTGAAGACAAACAACGTCTGTAGCGACCCTTTGCAGGCAGCGGAA
CCCCCCACCTGGCGACAGGTGCCTCTGCGGCCAAAAGCCACGTGTATAAGATACACCTGCAAAGGCGGCA
CAACCCCAGTGCCACGTTGTGAGTTGGATAGTTGTGGAAAGAGTCAAATGGCTCTCCTCAAGCGTATTCA
ACAAGGGGCTGAAGGATGCCCAGAAGGTACCCCATTGTATGGGATCTGATCTGGGGCCTCGGTGCACATG
CTTTACATGTGTTTAGTCGAGGTTAAAAAAACGTCTAGGCCCCCCGAACCACGGGGACGTGGTTTTCCTT
TGAAAAACACGATGATAATATGGCCACAACCATGGTGAGCAAGGGCGAGGAGCTGTTCACCGGGGTGGTG
CCCATCCTGGTCGAGCTGGACGGCGACGTAAACGGCCACAAGTTCAGCGTGTCTGGCGAGGGCGAGGGCG
ATGCCACCTACGGCAAGCTGACCCTGAAGTTCATCTGCACCACCGGCAAGCTGCCCGTGCCCTGGCCCAC
CCTCGTGACCACCCTGACCTACGGCGTGCAGTGCTTCAGCCGCTACCCCGACCACATGAAGCAGCACGAC
TTCTTCAAGTCCGCCATGCCCGAAGGCTACGTCCAGGAGCGCACCATCTTCTTCAAGGACGACGGCAACT
ACAAGACCCGCGCCGAGGTGAAGTTCGAGGGCGACACCCTGGTGAACCGCATCGAGCTGAAGGGCATCGA
CTTCAAGGAGGACGGCAACATCCTGGGGCACAAGCTGGAGTACAACTACAACAGCCACAACGTCTATATC
ATGGCCGACAAGCAGAAGAACGGCATCAAGGCGAACTTCAAGATCCGCCACAACATCGAGGACGGCAGCG
TGCAGCTCGCCGACCACTACCAGCAGAACACCCCCATCGGCGACGGCCCCGTGCTGCTGCCCGACAACCA
CTACCTGAGCACCCAGTCCGCCCTGAGCAAAGACCCCAACGAGAAGCGCGATCACATGGTCCTGCTGGAG
TTCGTGACCGCCGCCGGGATCACTCTCGGCATGGACGAGCTGTACAAGTAATGAATTAATTAAGAATTCG
ATAAAATAAAAGATTTTATTTAGTCTCCAGAAAAAGGGGGGAATGAAAGACCCCACCTGTAGGTTTGGCA
AGCTAGCTTAAGTAACGCCATTTTGCAAGGCATGGAAAATACATAACTGAGAATAGAGAAGTTCAGATCA
AGGTTAGGAACAGAGAGACAGCAGAATATGGGCCAAACAGGATATCTGTGGTAAGCAGTTCCTGCCCCGG
CTCAGGGCCAAGAACAGATGGTCCCCAGATGCGGTCCCGCCCTCAGCAGTTTCTAGAGAACCATCAGATG
TTTCCAGGGTGCCCCAAGGACCTGAAATGACCCTGTGCCTTATTTGAACTAACCAATCAGTTCGCTTCTC
GCTTCTGTTCGCGCGCTTCTGCTCCCCGAGCTCAATAAAAGAGCCCACAACCCCTCACTCGGCGCGCCAG
TCCTCCGATAGACTGCGTCGCCCGGGTACCCGTGTATCCAATAAACCCTCTTGCAGTTGCATCCGACTTG
TGGTCTCGCTGTTCCTTGGGAGGGTCTCCTCTGAGTGATTGACTACCCGTCAGCGGGGGTCTTTCATGGG
TAACAGTTTCTTGAAGTTGGAGAACAACATTCTGAGGGTAGGAGTCGAATATTAAGTAATCCTGACTCAA
TTAGCCACTGTTTTGAATCCACATACTCCAATACTCCTGAAATAGTTCATTATGGACAGCGCAGAAAGAG
CTGGGGAGAATTGTGAAATTGTTATCCGCTCACAATTCCACACAACATACGAGCCGGAAGCATAAAGTGT
AAAGCCTGGGGTGCCTAATGAGTGAGCTAACTCACATTAATTGCGTTGCGCTCACTGCCCGCTTTCCAGT
CGGGAAACCTGTCGTGCCAGCTGCATTAATGAATCGGCCAACGCGCGGGGAGAGGCGGTTTGCGTATTGG
GCGCTCTTCCGCTTCCTCGCTCACTGACTCGCTGCGCTCGGTCGTTCGGCTGCGGCGAGCGGTATCAGCT
CACTCAAAGGCGGTAATACGGTTATCCACAGAATCAGGGGATAACGCAGGAAAGAACATGTGAGCAAAAG
GCCAGCAAAAGGCCAGGAACCGTAAAAAGGCCGCGTTGCTGGCGTTTTTCCATAGGCTCCGCCCCCCTGA
CGAGCATCACAAAAATCGACGCTCAAGTCAGAGGTGGCGAAACCCGACAGGACTATAAAGATACCAGGCG
TTTCCCCCTGGAAGCTCCCTCGTGCGCTCTCCTGTTCCGACCCTGCCGCTTACCGGATACCTGTCCGCCT
TTCTCCCTTCGGGAAGCGTGGCGCTTTCTCATAGCTCACGCTGTAGGTATCTCAGTTCGGTGTAGGTCGT
TCGCTCCAAGCTGGGCTGTGTGCACGAACCCCCCGTTCAGCCCGACCGCTGCGCCTTATCCGGTAACTAT
CGTCTTGAGTCCAACCCGGTAAGACACGACTTATCGCCACTGGCAGCAGCCACTGGTAACAGGATTAGCA
GAGCGAGGTATGTAGGCGGTGCTACAGAGTTCTTGAAGTGGTGGCCTAACTACGGCTACACTAGAAGAAC
AGTATTTGGTATCTGCGCTCTGCTGAAGCCAGTTACCTTCGGAAAAAGAGTTGGTAGCTCTTGATCCGGC
AAACAAACCACCGCTGGTAGCGGTGGTTTTTTTGTTTGCAAGCAGCAGATTACGCGCAGAAAAAAAGGAT
CTCAAGAAGATCCTTTGATCTTTTCTACGGGGTCTGACGCTCAGTGGAACGAAAACTCACGTTAAGGGAT
TTTGGTCATGAGATTATCAAAAAGGATCTTCACCTAGATCCTTTTAAATTAAAAATGAAGTTTTAAATCA
ATCTAAAGTATATATGAGTAAACTTGGTCTGACAGTTACCAATGCTTAATCAGTGAGGCACCTATCTCAG
CGATCTGTCTATTTCGTTCATCCATAGTTGCCTGACTCCCCGTCGTGTAGATAACTACGATACGGGAGGG
CTTACCATCTGGCCCCAGTGCTGCAATGATACCGCGAGACCCACGCTCACCGGCTCCAGATTTATCAGCA
ATAAACCAGCCAGCCGGAAGGGCCGAGCGCAGAAGTGGTCCTGCAACTTTATCCGCCTCCATCCAGTCTA
TTAATTGTTGCCGGGAAGCTAGAGTAAGTAGTTCGCCAGTTAATAGTTTGCGCAACGTTGTTGCCATTGC
TACAGGCATCGTGGTGTCACGCTCGTCGTTTGGTATGGCTTCATTCAGCTCCGGTTCCCAACGATCAAGG
CGAGTTACATGATCCCCCATGTTGTGCAAAAAAGCGGTTAGCTCCTTCGGTCCTCCGATCGTTGTCAGAA
GTAAGTTGGCCGCAGTGTTATCACTCATGGTTATGGCAGCACTGCATAATTCTCTTACTGTCATGCCATC
CGTAAGATGCTTTTCTGTGACTGGTGAGTACTCAACCAAGTCATTCTGAGAATAGTGTATGCGGCGACCG
AGTTGCTCTTGCCCGGCGTCAATACGGGATAATACCGCGCCACATAGCAGAACTTTAAAAGTGCTCATCA
TTGGAAAACGTTCTTCGGGGCGAAAACTCTCAAGGATCTTACCGCTGTTGAGATCCAGTTCGATGTAACC
CACTCGTGCACCCAACTGATCTTCAGCATCTTTTACTTTCACCAGCGTTTCTGGGTGAGCAAAAACAGGA
AGGCAAAATGCCGCAAAAAAGGGAATAAGGGCGACACGGAAATGTTGAATACTCATACTCTTCCTTTTTC
AATATTATTGAAGCATTTATCAGGGTTATTGTCTCATGAGCGGATACATATTTGAATGTATTTAGAAAAA
TAAACAAATAGGGGTTCCGCGCACATTTCCCCGAAAAGTGCCACCTGACGTCTAAGAAACCATTATTATC
ATGACATTAACCTATAAAAATAGGCGTATCACGAGGCCCTTTCGTCTCGCGCGTTTCGGTGATGACGGTG
AAAACCTCTGACACATGCAGCTCCCGGAGACGGTCACAGCTTGTCTGTAAGCGGATGCCGGGAGCAGACA
AGCCCGTCAGGGCGCGTCAGCGGGTGTTGGCGGGTGTCGGGGCTGGCTTAACTATGCGGCATCAGAGCAG
ATTGTACTGAGAGTGCACCATATGCGGTGTGAAATACCGCACAGATGCGTAAGGAGAAAATACCGCATCA
GGCGCCATTCGCCATTCAGGCTGCGCAACTGTTGGGAAGGGCGATCGGTGCGGGCCTCTTCGCTATTACG
CCAGCTGGCGAAAGGGGGATGTGCTGCAAGGCGATTAAGTTGGGTAACGCCAGGGTTTTCCCAGTCACGA
CGTTGTAAAACGACGGCGCAAGGAATGGTGCATGCAAGGAGATGGCGCCCAACAGTCCCCCGGCCACGGG
GCCTGCCACCATACCCACGCCGAAACAAGCGCTCATGAGCCCGAAGTGGCGAGCCCGATCTTCCCCATCG
GTGATGTCGGCGATATAGGCGCCAGCAACCGCACCTGTGGCGCCGGTGATGCCGGCCACGATGCGTCCGG
CGTAGAGGCGATTAGTCCAATTTGTTAAAGACAGGATATCAGTGGTCCAGGCTCTAGTTTTGACTCAACA
ATATCACCAGCTGAAGCCTATAGAGTACGAGCCATAGATAAAATAAAAGATTTTATTTAGTCTCCAGAAA
AAGGGGGGAATGAAAGACCCCACCTGTAGGTTTGGCAAGCTAGCTTAAGTAACGCCATTTTGCAAGGCAT
GGAAAATACATAACTGAGAATAGAGAAGTTCAGATCAAGGTTAGGAACAGAGAGACAGCAGAATATGGGC
CAAACAGGATATCTGTGGTAAGCAGTTCCTGCCCCGGCTCAGGGCCAAGAACAGATGGTCCCCAGATGCG
GTCCCGCCCTCAGCAGTTTCTAGAGAACCATCAGATGTTTCCAGGGTGCCCCAAGGACCTGAAATGACCC
TGTGCCTTATTTGAACTAACCAATCAGTTCGCTTCTCGCTTCTGTTCGCGCGCTTCTGCTCCCCGAGCTC
AATAAAAGAGCCCACAACCCCTCACTCGGCGCGCCAGTCCTCCGATAGACTGCGTCGCCCGGGTACCCGT
ATTCCCAATAAAGCCTCTTGCTGTTTGCATCCGAATCGTGGACTCGCTGATCCTTGGGAGGGTCTCCTCA
GATTGATTGACTGCCCACCTCGGGGGTCTTTCATTTGGAGGTTCCACCGAGATTTGGAGACCCCTGCCCA
GGGACCACCGACCCCCCCGCCGGGAGGTAAGCTGGCCAGCGGTCGTTTCGTGTCTGTCTCTGTCTTTGTG
CGTGTTTGTGCCGGCATCTAATGTTTGCGCCTGCGTCTGTACTAGTTAGCTAACTAGCTCTGTATCTGGC
GGACCCGTGGTGGAACTGACGAGTTCTGAACACCCGGCCGCAACCCTGGGAGACGTCCCAGGGACTTTGG
GGGCCGTTTTTGTGGCCCGACCTGAGGAAGGGAGTCGATGTGGAATCCGACCCCGTCAGGATATGTGGTT
CTGGTAGGAGACGAGAACCTAAAACAGTTCCCGCCTCCGTCTGAATTTTTGCTTTCGGTTTGGAACCGAA
GCCGCGCGTCTTGTCTGCTGCAGCGCTGCAGCATCGTTCTGTGTTGTCTCTGTCTGACTGTGTTTCTGTA
TTTGTCTGAAAATTAGGGCCAGACTGTTACCACTCCCTTAAGTTTGACCTTAGGTCACTGGAAAGATGTC
GAGCGGATCGCTCACAACCAGTCGGTAGATGTCAAGAAGAGACGTTGGGTTACCTTCTGCTCTGCAGAAT
GGCCAACCTTTAACGTCGGATGGCCGCGAGACGGCACCTTTAACCGAGACCTCATCACCCAGGTTAAGAT
CAAGGTCTTTTCACCTGGCCCGCATGGACACCCAGACCAGGTCCCCTACATCGTGACCTGGGAAGCCTTG
GCTTTTGACCCCCCTCCCTGGGTCAAGCCCTTTGTACACCCTAAGCCTCCGCCTCCTCTTCCTCCATCCG
CCCCGTCTCTCCCCCTTGAACCTCCTCGTTCGACCCCGCCTCGATCCTCCCTTTATCCAGCCCTCACTCC
TTCTCTAGGCGCCGGAATT
